>Addgene plasmid #250651 | pESUMO-RsmD-9AAYBBR | addgene full sequence | sequence record 500702 | Addgene NGS Result
GTCTGGCTTCTGATAAAGCGGGCCATGTTAAGGGCGGTTTTTTCCTGTTTGGTCACTGATGCCTCCGTGT
AAGGGGGATTTCTGTTCATGGGGGTAATGATACCGATGAAACGAGAGAGGATGCTCACGATACGGGTTAC
TGATGATGAACATGCCCGGTTACTGGAACGTTGTGAGGGTAAACAACTGGCGGTATGGATGCGGCGGGAC
CAGAGAAAAATCACTCAGGGTCAATGCCAGCGCTTCGTTAATACAGATGTAGGTGTTCCACAGGGTAGCC
AGCAGCATCCTGCGATGCAGATCCGGAACATAATGGTGCAGGGCGCTGACTTCCGCGTTTCCAGACTTTA
CGAAACACGGAAACCGAAGACCATTCATGTTGTTGCTCAGGTCGCAGACGTTTTGCAGCAGCAGTCGCTT
CACGTTCGCTCGCGTATCGGTGATTCATTCTGCTAACCAGTAAGGCAACCCCGCCAGCCTAGCCGGGTCC
TCAACGACAGGAGCACGATCATGCGCACCCGTGGGGCCGCCATGCCGGCGATAATGGCCTGCTTCTCGCC
GAAACGTTTGGTGGCGGGACCAGTGACGAAGGCTTGAGCGAGGGCGTGCAAGATTCCGAATACCGCAAGC
GACAGGCCGATCATCGTCGCGCTCCAGCGAAAGCGGTCCTCGCCGAAAATGACCCAGAGCGCTGCCGGCA
CCTGTCCTACGAGTTGCATGATAAAGAAGACAGTCATAAGTGCGGCGACGATAGTCATGCCCCGCGCCCA
CCGGAAGGAGCTGACTGGGTTGAAGGCTCTCAAGGGCATCGGTCGAGATCCCGGTGCCTAATGAGTGAGC
TAACTTACATTAATTGCGTTGCGCTCACTGCCCGCTTTCCAGTCGGGAAACCTGTCGTGCCAGCTGCATT
AATGAATCGGCCAACGCGCGGGGAGAGGCGGTTTGCGTATTGGGCGCCAGGGTGGTTTTTCTTTTCACCA
GTGAGACGGGCAACAGCTGATTGCCCTTCACCGCCTGGCCCTGAGAGAGTTGCAGCAAGCGGTCCACGCT
GGTTTGCCCCAGCAGGCGAAAATCCTGTTTGATGGTGGTTAACGGCGGGATATAACATGAGCTGTCTTCG
GTATCGTCGTATCCCACTACCGAGATATCCGCACCAACGCGCAGCCCGGACTCGGTAATGGCGCGCATTG
CGCCCAGCGCCATCTGATCGTTGGCAACCAGCATCGCAGTGGGAACGATGCCCTCATTCAGCATTTGCAT
GGTTTGTTGAAAACCGGACATGGCACTCCAGTCGCCTTCCCGTTCCGCTATCGGCTGAATTTGATTGCGA
GTGAGATATTTATGCCAGCCAGCCAGACGCAGACGCGCCGAGACAGAACTTAATGGGCCCGCTAACAGCG
CGATTTGCTGGTGACCCAATGCGACCAGATGCTCCACGCCCAGTCGCGTACCGTCTTCATGGGAGAAAAT
AATACTGTTGATGGGTGTCTGGTCAGAGACATCAAGAAATAACGCCGGAACATTAGTGCAGGCAGCTTCC
ACAGCAATGGCATCCTGGTCATCCAGCGGATAGTTAATGATCAGCCCACTGACGCGTTGCGCGAGAAGAT
TGTGCACCGCCGCTTTACAGGCTTCGACGCCGCTTCGTTCTACCATCGACACCACCACGCTGGCACCCAG
TTGATCGGCGCGAGATTTAATCGCCGCGACAATTTGCGACGGCGCGTGCAGGGCCAGACTGGAGGTGGCA
ACGCCAATCAGCAACGACTGTTTGCCCGCCAGTTGTTGTGCCACGCGGTTGGGAATGTAATTCAGCTCCG
CCATCGCCGCTTCCACTTTTTCCCGCGTTTTCGCAGAAACGTGGCTGGCCTGGTTCACCACGCGGGAAAC
GGTCTGATAAGAGACACCGGCATACTCTGCGACATCGTATAACGTTACTGGTTTCACATTCACCACCCTG
AATTGACTCTCTTCCGGGCGCTATCATGCCATACCGCGAAAGGTTTTGCGCCATTCGATGGTGTCCGGGA
TCTCGACGCTCTCCCTTATGCGACTCCTGCATTAGGAAGCAGCCCAGTAGTAGGTTGAGGCCGTTGAGCA
CCGCCGCCGCAAGGAATGGTGCATGCAAGGAGATGGCGCCCAACAGTCCCCCGGCCACGGGGCCTGCCAC
CATACCCACGCCGAAACAAGCGCTCATGAGCCCGAAGTGGCGAGCCCGATCTTCCCCATCGGTGATGTCG
GCGATATAGGCGCCAGCAACCGCACCTGTGGCGCCGGTGATGCCGGCCACGATGCGTCCGGCGTAGAGGA
TCGAGATCTCGATCCCGCGAAATTAATACGACTCACTATAGGGGAATTGTGAGCGGATAACAATTCCCCT
CTAGAAATAATTTTGTTTAACTTTAAGAAGGAGATATACCATGGGTCATCACCATCATCATCACGGGTCC
CTGCAGGACTCAGAAGTCAATCAAGAAGCTAAGCCAGAGGTCAAGCCAGAAGTCAAGCCTGAGACTCACA
TCAATTTAAAGGTGTCCGATGGATCTTCAGAGATCTTCTTCAAGATCAAAAAGACCACTCCTTTAAGAAG
GCTGATGGAAGCGTTCGCTAAAAGACAGGGTAAGGAAATGGACTCCTTAAGATTCTTGTACGACGGTATT
AGAATTCAAGCTGATCAGGCCCCTGAAGATTTGGACATGGAGGATAACGATATTATTGAGGCTCACCGCG
AACAGATTGGAGGTATGAAAAAACCGAATCATTCCGGCAGCGATTCTCTTGAATTTATTGCTAGTAAGCT
TGCGGGCCAAATCCGCATTATTGGCGGGCAGTGGCGAGGCCGTAAACTCCCGGTTCCTGATAGCCCAGGT
CTGCGCCCCACCACCGACCGCGTACGCGAAACGTTGTTTAACTGGCTGGCTCCGGTCATTGTTGACGCCC
AATGTCTGGATTGCTTCGCCGGGAGCGGCGCGCTGGGGCTGGAAGCGTTATCGCGCTACGCTGCGGGGGC
AACGTTGATTGAGATGGATCGCGCGGTTTCTCAGCAGTTAATTAAGAATCTGGCGACACTAAAAGCAGGC
AATGCACGCGTGGTGAACAGCAACGCGATGTCATTCCTGGCGCAAAAAGGTACACCGCATAATATCGTGT
TTGTCGATCCACCGTTCCGCCGTGGCTTGTTAGAAGAGACGATAAATTTACTGGAAGATAACGGCTGGCT
GGCTGACGAAGCCCTGATTTATGTCGAAAGCGAAGTCGAAAACGGTCTGCCCACTGTTCCAGCAAACTGG
TCATTACATCGGGAAAAAGTGGCGGGTCAGGTGGCTTATCGGCTGTATCAACGCGAAGCACAAGGAGAAA
GTGATGCTGATTAACTAGAGGATCCGAATTCGAGCTCCGTCGACAAGCTTGCGGCCGCACTCGAGCACCA
CCACCACCACCACTGAGATCCGGCTGCTAACAAAGCCCGAAAGGAAGCTGAGTTGGCTGCTGCCACCGCT
GAGCAATAACTAGCATAACCCCTTGGGGCCTCTAAACGGGTCTTGAGGGGTTTTTTGCTGAAAGGAGGAA
CTATATCCGGATTGGCGAATGGG
[124 nt withheld, positions 3594-3717]
C
[91 nt withheld, positions 3719-3809]
A
[49 nt withheld, positions 3811-3859]
CCTTTGACGTTGGAGTCCACGTTCTTT
[37 nt withheld, positions 3887-3923]
ACCCTATCTCGGTCTATTCTTTTGATTTATAAGGGATTTTGCCGATTTCGGCCTATTGGTTAAAAAATGA
GCTGATTTAACAAAAATTTAACGCGAATTTTAACAAAATATTAACGCTTACAATTTAGGTGGCACTTTTC
GGGGAAATGTGCGCGGAACCCCTATTTGTTTATTTTTCTAAATACATTCAAATATGTATCCGCTCATGAG
ACAATAACCCTGATAAATGCTTCAATAATATTGAAAAAGGAAGAGTATGAGTATTCAACATTTCCGTGTC
GCCCTTATTCCCTTTTTTGCGGCATTTTGCCTTCCTGTTTTTGCTCACCCAGAAACGCTGGTGAAAGTAA
AAGATGCTGAAGATCAGTTGGGTGCACGAGTGGGTTACATCGAACTGGATCTCAACAGCGGTAAGATCCT
TGAGAGTTTTCGCCCCGAAGAACGTTTTCCAATGATGAGCACTTTTAAAGTTCTGCTATGTGGCGCGGTA
TTATCCCGTATTGACGCCGGGCAAGAGCAACTCGGTCGCCGCATACACTATTCTCAGAATGACTTGGTTG
AGTACTCACCAGTCACAGAAAAGCATCTTACGGATGGCATGACAGTAAGAGAATTATGCAGTGCTGCCAT
AACCATGAGTGATAACACTGCGGCCAACTTACTTCTGACAACGATCGGAGGACCGAAGGAGCTAACCGCT
TTTTTGCACAACATGGGGGATCATGTAACTCGCCTTGATCGTTGGGAACCGGAGCTGAATGAAGCCATAC
CAAACGACGAGCGTGACACCACGATGCCTGCAGCAATGGCAACAACGTTGCGCAAACTATTAACTGGCGA
ACTACTTACTCTAGCTTCCCGGCAACAATTAATAGACTGGATGGAGGCGGATAAAGTTGCAGGACCACTT
CTGCGCTCGGCCCTTCCGGCTGGCTGGTTTATTGCTGATAAATCTGGAGCCGGTGAGCGTGGTTCTCGCG
GTATCATTGCAGCACTGGGGCCAGATGGTAAGCCCTCCCGTATCGTAGTTATCTACACGACGGGGAGTCA
GGCAACTATGGATGAACGAAATAGACAGATCGCTGAGATAGGTGCCTCACTGATTAAGCATTGGTAACTG
TCAGACCAAGTTTACTCATATATACTTTAGATTGATTTAAAACTTCATTTTTAATTTAAAAGGATCTAGG
TGAAGATCCTTTTTGATAATCTCATGACCAAAATCCCTTAACGTGAGTTTTCGTTCCACTGAGCGTCAGA
CCCCGTAGAAAAGATCAAAGGATCTTCTTGAGATCCTTTTTTTCTGCGCGTAATCTGCTGCTTGCAAACA
AAAAAACCACCGCTACCAGCGGTGGTTTGTTTGCCGGATCAAGAGCTACCAACTCTTTTTCCGAAGGTAA
CTGGCTTCAGCAGAGCGCAGATACCAAATACTGTCCTTCTAGTGTAGCCGTAGTTAGGCCACCACTTCAA
GAACTCTGTAGCACCGCCTACATACCTCGCTCTGCTAATCCTGTTACCAGTGGCTGCTGCCAGTGGCGAT
AAGTCGTGTCTTACCGGGTTGGACTCAAGACGATAGTTACCGGATAAGGCGCAGCGGTCGGGCTGAACGG
GGGGTTCGTGCACACAGCCCAGCTTGGAGCGAACGACCTACACCGAACTGAGATACCTACAGCGTGAGCT
ATGAGAAAGCGCCACGCTTCCCGAAGGGAGAAAGGCGGACAGGTATCCGGTAAGCGGCAGGGTCGGAACA
GGAGAGCGCACGAGGGAGCTTCCAGGGGGAAACGCCTGGTATCTTTATAGTCCTGTCGGGTTTCGCCACC
TCTGACTTGAGCGTCGATTTTTGTGATGCTCGTCAGGGGGGCGGAGCCTATGGAAAAACGCCAGCAACGC
GGCCTTTTTACGGTTCCTGGCCTTTTGCTGGCCTTTTGCTCACATGTTCTTTCCTGCGTTATCCCCTGAT
TCTGTGGATAACCGTATTACCGCCTTTGAGTGAGCTGATACCGCTCGCCGCAGCCGAACGACCGAGCGCA
GCGAGTCAGTGAGCGAGGAAGCGGAAGAGCGCCTGATGCGGTATTTTCTCCTTACGCATCTGTGCGGTAT
TTCACACCGCAATGGTGCACTCTCAGTACAATCTGCTCTGATGCCGCATAGTTAAGCCAGTATACACTCC
GCTATCGCTACGTGACTGGGTCATGGCTGCGCCCCGACACCCGCCAACACCCGCTGACGCGCCCTGACGG
GCTTGTCTGCTCCCGGCATCCGCTTACAGACAAGCTGTGACCGTCTCCGGGAGCTGCATGTGTCAGAGGT
TTTCACCGTCATCACCGAAACGCGCGAGGCAGCTGCGGTAAAGCTCATCAGCGTGGTCGTGAAGCGATTC
ACAGATGTCTGCCTGTTCATCCGCGTCCAGCTCGTTGAGTTTCTCCAGAAGCGTTAAT
Features (pLannotate 1.2.2; 20 found; start..end, strand, type, name):
     73..453     +  CDS            YPB1_ECOLX: Protein predicted: Swiss-Prot protein existence level 4. From Escherichia coli.
    525..816     -  CDS            TcR (fragment): tetracycline efflux protein; tet; confers resistance to tetracycline
    831..852     -  protein_bind   CAP binding site: CAP binding activates transcription in the presence of cAMP. E. coli catabolite activator protein
    865..1947    -  CDS            lacI: lac repressor; lacI; The lac repressor binds to the lac operator to inhibit transcription in E. coli. This inhibition can be relieved by adding lactose or isopropyl-β-D-thiogalactopyranoside (IPTG).
   1948..2025    -  promoter       lacI promoter: lacI
   2033..2312    -  CDS            TcR (fragment): tetracycline efflux protein; tet; confers resistance to tetracycline
   2334..2352    +  promoter       T7 promoter: promoter for bacteriophage T7 RNA polymerase
   2353..2377    +  protein_bind   lac operator: The lac repressor binds to the lac operator to inhibit transcription in E. coli. This inhibition can be relieved by adding lactose or isopropyl-β-D-thiogalactopyranoside (IPTG). lac repressor encoded by lacI
   2392..2414    +  RBS            RBS: efficient ribosome binding site from bacteriophage T7 gene 10 (Olins and Rangwala, 1989)
   2457..2744    +  CDS            SUMO: cleavable ubiquitin-like protein tag; S. cerevisiae SMT3 (truncated and modified); modified to prevent cleavage by eukaryotic SUMO proteases
   2745..3371    +  CDS            rsmD: RSMD_ECOLI - Also known as yhhF. Experimental evidence at protein level: Swiss-Prot protein existence level 1. Specifically methylates the guanine in position 966 of 16S rRNA in the assembled 30S particle. From Escherichia coli (strain K12).
   3426..3443    +  CDS            9xHis (fragment): 9xHis affinity tag
   3453..3502    +  CDS            SET1 (fragment): solubility-enhancement tag derived from T7 phage gene 10B
   3510..3557    +  terminator     T7 terminator: transcription terminator for bacteriophage T7 RNA polymerase
   3594..4022    +  rep_origin     f1 ori (sequence partly withheld): f1 bacteriophage origin of replication; arrow indicates direction of (+) strand synthesis
   4075..4179    +  promoter       AmpR promoter: bla
   4180..5040    +  CDS            AmpR: β-lactamase; bla; confers resistance to ampicillin, carbenicillin, and related antibiotics
   5211..5799    +  rep_origin     ori: high-copy-number ColE1/pMB1/pBR322/pUC origin of replication
   5985..6124    -  misc_feature   bom: basis of mobility region from pBR322
   6226..56      -  CDS            rop (across the origin): Rop protein, which maintains plasmids at low copy number; rop
