[The description below was written by a language model from this plasmid's Addgene catalogue record and pLannotate feature annotations shown in this document.]
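Description:
pESUMO-RsmD-9AAYBBR is a bacterial expression plasmid built on the pESUMO backbone for producing the E. coli 16S rRNA methyltransferase RsmD (also known as YhhF), which methylates guanine 966 in the assembled 30S subunit. The plasmid is about 6.4 kb and is propagated in E. coli through a ColE1/pBR322-type origin accompanied by the bom region and rop gene, an arrangement typical of pET-style vectors; the record lists copy number as unknown. Selection is by ampicillin via the β-lactamase gene, and an f1 origin is also present. Two short annotated tetracycline-resistance fragments flanking the lacI region appear to be non-functional pBR322 remnants.

Expression is driven by a T7 promoter with an adjacent lac operator and the T7 gene 10 ribosome binding site, and ends at a T7 terminator. The plasmid-borne lacI gene supplies repressor, so transcription is IPTG-inducible in hosts that provide T7 RNA polymerase. The open reading frame places a yeast SMT3-derived SUMO tag directly upstream of rsmD, a design that generally aids solubility and allows the fusion partner to be removed with a SUMO protease. According to the catalogue entry, a ybbR tag was inserted after the ninth amino acid of RsmD by Gibson cloning. This short peptide is a substrate for Sfp phosphopantetheinyl transferase and permits site-specific attachment of fluorophores or other probes; it is not annotated separately in the feature table. A His-tag fragment and a short T7 gene 10-derived fragment are annotated downstream of rsmD, but the record does not show whether they are translated as part of the protein. The construct is intended for producing a site-specifically labelable RsmD, and the associated publication concerns real-time study of nascent RNA folding.
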