Addgene plasmid #250651: pESUMO-RsmD-9AAYBBR
Purpose: Plasmid for expression of E.coli methyltransferase protein RsmD tagged after 9 amino acids with a YBBR tag
Depositing lab: Olivier Duss. Depositing organization: European Molecular Biology Laboratory (EMBL), Heidelberg. Publication: Functional characterization of dynamic nascent RNA folding ensembles in real time. Gor K, Geissen EM, Duss O. Sci Adv. 2026 Mar 20;12(12):eaec4037. doi: 10.1126/sciadv.aec4037. Epub 2026 Mar 20. PubMed 41861015.
Backbone
  Vector backbone: pESUMO
  Backbone size w/o insert (bp): 5735
  Total vector size (bp): 6365
  Vector type: Bacterial Expression
Growth in bacteria
  Bacterial resistance: Ampicillin, 100 μg/mL
  Growth temperature: 37°C
  Growth strain: DH5alpha
  Copy number: Unknown
Gene/Insert
  Gene/Insert name: RsmD (alt name: yHHF)
  Insert size (bp): 630
  Mutation: YBBR tag inserted after the 9th Amino acid from the N terminus of the insert
  Entrez Gene: rsmD (a.k.a. b3465, ECK3449, yhhF)
  Promoter: T7
  Tag / fusion protein: YBBR
  Cloning method: Gibson Cloning
  Sequencing primers: 5′ T7; 3′ T7 terminator
Terms and licenses: Academic/Nonprofit Terms; Industry Terms: Not Available to Industry
How to cite: pESUMO-RsmD-9AAYBBR was a gift from Olivier Duss (Addgene plasmid # 250651 ; http://n2t.net/addgene:250651 ; RRID:Addgene_250651)
